Addgene plasmid #25696: pPGS-hSLUG.fl.flag
Depositing lab: Eric Fearon. Depositing organization: University of Michigan.
Backbone
  Vector backbone: pPGS-CMV-CITE-Neo(-)
  Backbone manufacturer: Gary Nabel
  Backbone size w/o insert (bp): 7131
  Vector type: Retroviral
  Selectable markers: Neomycin (select with G418)
Growth in bacteria
  Bacterial resistance: Ampicillin, 100 μg/mL
  Growth temperature: 37°C
  Growth strain: DH5alpha
  Copy number: High Copy
Gene/Insert
  Gene/Insert name: SLUG
  Species: H. sapiens (human)
  Insert size (bp): 850
  Entrez Gene: SNAI2 (a.k.a. SLUG, SLUGH, SLUGH1, SNAIL2, WS2D)
  Tag / fusion protein: FLAG (C terminal on backbone)
  Cloning method: Restriction Enzyme; 5′ cloning site NotI (not destroyed); 3′ cloning site NotI (not destroyed)
  Sequencing primers: 5′ T3; 3′ T7
Terms and licenses: Academic/Nonprofit Terms; Industry Terms: Not Available to Industry
Depositor comments: The pPGS-CMV-CITE-neo vector allows the expression of chimeric transcripts encoding a gene of interest fused to the neomycin resistance gene. Expression of the neomycin resistance protein results from an internal ribosome entry site upstream of the neomycin open reading frame.
How to cite: pPGS-hSLUG.fl.flag was a gift from Eric Fearon (Addgene plasmid # 25696 ; http://n2t.net/addgene:25696 ; RRID:Addgene_25696)
