[The description below was written by a language model from this plasmid's Addgene catalogue record.]
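Description:
pPGS-hSLUG.fl.flag is a retroviral expression plasmid built on the pPGS-CMV-CITE-Neo(-) backbone (about 7.1 kb without insert) and carries the full-length human SLUG coding sequence, the product of the SNAI2 gene, a Snail-family zinc-finger transcriptional repressor best known for its role in epithelial–mesenchymal transition. The insert of roughly 850 bp was placed into the vector as a NotI fragment, with both sites retained, and the protein is expressed with a C-terminal FLAG epitope, allowing detection or immunoprecipitation with anti-FLAG antibodies. In bacteria the plasmid is maintained at high copy under ampicillin selection.

The depositor's comments explain the backbone's design: the gene of interest and the neomycin resistance gene are carried on a single chimeric, bicistronic transcript. An internal ribosome entry site (the "CITE", or cap-independent translation enhancer, element) lies upstream of the neomycin open reading frame and drives translation of the resistance protein. Because both proteins arise from the same mRNA, G418 selection of transduced or transfected mammalian cells enriches for cells that also express FLAG-tagged SLUG. The backbone name suggests that a CMV promoter drives this transcript, but the record does not list the promoter explicitly. No feature table is provided, so the long terminal repeats, the packaging signal and the bacterial origin cannot be described in detail. The record does not state a specific application, but the design suits production of recombinant retrovirus in packaging cells for stable SLUG expression in target cell populations, for example to study its effects on gene repression and cell phenotype.
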