>Addgene plasmid #25696 | pPGS-hSLUG.fl.flag | addgene partial sequence | sequence record 31746 | 25696 with pBluescriptKS
CCCGGGCTAGAGCGGCCGCGAATTCACTAGTGATTATCCTCAAACAACCTTGTCATCGTCGTCCTTGTAG
TCGTGTGCTACACAGCAGCCAGATTCCTCATGTTTGTGCAGGAGAGACATTCTGGAGAAGGTTTTGGAGC
AGTTTTTGCACTGGTATTTCTTTACATCAGAATGGGTCTGCAGATGAGCCCTCAGATTTGACCTGTCTGC
AAATGCTCTGTTGCAGTGAGGGCAAGAAAAAGGCTTCTCCCCCGTGTGAGTTCTAATGTGTCCTTGAAGC
AACCAGGGTCTGGAAAACGCCTTGCCGCAGATCTTGCAAACACAAGGTAATGTGTGGGTCCGAATATGCA
TCTTCAGGGCGCCCAGGCTCACATATTCCTTGTCACAGTATTTACAGCTGAAAGATTTTCTAGACTGGGC
ATCGCAGTGCAGCTGCTTATGTTTGGCCAGCCCAGAAAAAGTTGAATAGGTCTTATTGCATAAATTGCAC
TGAAACTTTTCAGCTTCAATGGCATGGGGGTCTGAAAGCTTGGACTGTAGTCTTTCCTCTTCATCACTAA
TGGGGCTTTCTGAGCCACTGTGGTCCTTGGAGGAGGTGTCAGATGGAGGAGGGGGACTCACTCGCCCCAA
AGATGAGGAGTATCCGGAAAGAGGAGAGAGGCCATTGGGTAGCTGGGCGTGGAATGGAGCAGCGGTAGTC
CACACAGTGATGGGGCTGTATGCTCCTGAGCTGAGGATCTCTGGTTGTGGTATGACAGGCATGGAGTAAC
TCTCATAGAGATACGGGGAAATAATCACTGTATGTGTGTCCAGTTCGCTGTAGTTTGGCTTTTTGGAGGC
GTTGAAATGCTTCTTGACCAGNAAGGAGCGCGGCATCTTGCCAGCGGGTCTGAAGCTTAATCGAATTCCC
GCG
