>Addgene plasmid #25696 | pPGS-hSLUG.fl.flag | addgene partial sequence | sequence record 31747 | 25696 with Neo-R
CTGCGTGCATCCATCTTGTTCAACCATATTATCATCGTGTTTTTCAAAGGAAAACCACGTCCCCGTGGTT
CGGGGGGCCTAGACGTTTTTTTAACCTCGACTAAACACATGTAAAGCATGTGCACCGAGGCCCCAGATCA
GATCCCATACAATGGGGTACCTTCTGGGCATCCTTCAGCCCCTTGTTGAATACGCTTGAGGAGAGCCATT
TGACTCTTTCCACAACTATCCAACTCACAACGTGGCACTGGGGTTGTGCCGCCTTTGCAGGTGTATCTTA
TACACGTGGCTTTTGGCCGCAGAGGCACCTGTCGCCAGGTGGGGGGTTCCGCTGCCTGCAAAGGGTCGCT
ACAGACGTTGTTTGTCTTCAAGAAGCTTCCAGAGGAACTGCTTCCTTCACGACATTCAACAGACCTTGCA
TTCCTTTGGCGAGAGGGGAAAGACCCCTAGGAATGCTCGTCAAGAAGACAGGGCCAGGTTTCCGGGCCCT
CACATTGCCAAAAGACGGCAATATGGTGGAAAATAACATATAGACAAACGCACACCGGCCTTATTCCAAG
CGGCTTCGGCCAGTAACGTTAGGGGGGGGGGCGGAATTCGCGCGTAATACGACTCACTATAGGGCGAATT
GGGTACCGGGCCCCCCCTCGAGGTCGACGGTATCGATAAGCTTGATATCGAATTCCTGCAGCCCGGGGGA
TCCGCCCGGGCTAGAGCGGCCGCGAATTCACTAGTGATTATCCTCAAACAACCTTGTCATCGTCGTCCTT
GTAGTCGTGTGCTACACAGCAGCCAGATTCCTCATGTTTGTGCAG
