>Addgene plasmid #25696 | pPGS-hSLUG.fl.flag | addgene partial sequence | sequence record 43043 | T3 5'-GCAATTAACCCTCACTAAAGG-3'
ACCCGCTGGCAAGATGCCGCGCTCCTTCCTGGTCAAGAAGCATTTCAACGCCTCCAAAAAGCCAAACTAC
AGCGAACTGGACACACATACAGTGATTATTTCCCCGTATCTCTATGAGAGTTACTCCATGCCTGTCATAC
CACAACCAGAGATCCTCAGCTCAGGAGCATACAGCCCCATCACTGTGTGGACTACCGCTGCTCCATTCCA
CGCCCAGCTACCCAATGGCCTCTCTCCTCTTTCCGGATACTCCTCATCTTTGGGGCGAGTGAGTCCCCCT
CCTCCATCTGACACCTCCTCCAAGGACCACAGTGGCTCAGAAAGCCCCATTAGTGATGAAGAGGAAAGAC
TACAGTCCAAGCTTTCAGACCCCCATGCCATTGAAGCTGAAAAGTTTCAGTGCAATTTATGCAATAAGAC
CTATTCAACTTTTTCTGGGCTGGCCAAACATAAGCAGCTGCACTGCGATGCCCAGTCTAGAAAATCTTTC
AGCTGTAAATACTGTGACAAGGAATATGTGAGCCTGGGCGCCCTGAAGATGCATATTCGGACCCACACAT
TACCTTGTGTTTGCAAGATCTGCGGCAAGGCGTTTTCCAGACCCTGGTTGCTTCAAGGACACATTAGAAC
TCACACGGGGGAGAAGCCTTTTTCTTGNCCTCACTGCAACAGAGCATTTGCAGACAGGTCAAATCTGAGG
GCTCATCTGCAGACCCATTCTGATGTAAAGAAATACCAGTGCAAAAACTGCTCCAAAACCTTCTCCAGAA
TGTCTCTCCTGCACAAACATGA
